>Addgene plasmid #71743 | UCP3 promoter EP1 | addgene partial sequence | sequence record 135116 | RVprimer3 5'-CTAGCAAAATAGGCTGTCCC-3'
CAGAACATTTCTCTGGCCTAACTGGCCGGTACCTGAGCTCGCTAGCCTCGAGATTGTTTTTGTCTTTGAG
CCATGATGAAAGTGTTCTGAACTAGCATGTAGTAGTTGATCAACCAGACTGTACTAAACACTATTGTGTG
CTCTATGTGGGCAAATCACATGCTGTGTACAATACATCTGTTGTCCTTTGTTTTTAAATTTAGGATCCTG
CTTCCTAGAGATGTGGGAAATAGAAGCGCTGTGCCTGAAATATCAAGCATATCTTGGCACCAAGATGTCC
TCTACCTTCTCTGCCCCGTCTTCTCCTCTCCCCTCTTGAGAATGTCAGGCCTCTAAGAAGTGACACCTGT
AACCATTGTATAGGATCCTGGAGAGCCCCTGTCCTAAGAGACCTTGTCCTTTGGGCTCTCAAAGGTGACA
AATGCTGTCACACACCTCCTGGCCACCAAGGTAGCTCTCCTCTTGAAAGCTCAAAGGAGCCACATTAAAG
AGCCCCAGGTCACGGAAGCTAAACCAGATCTGGAACTCACTGGTCCCCTCCCCGCAGCCTGCCTCTTGTC
AAGTGATCAGACTGTCAACTAGCTTCTCAGAATTAGGTTTCAGGTCAGCTGGTGCACAGGGCCAGTGCCG
AGCCAGGGACAGCAGAGACAACAGTGAATGGTGAGGCCCGGCCGTCAGATCCTGCTGCTACCTAATGGAG
TGGAGCCTTAGGGTGGCCCTGCACTACCCAACCTTGGCTAGACGCACAGGTAAGACCCCATACTCTGCTC
TCCTCTCCCTTTTTCCCTTCCATGGATGCTCACAGCCAGGAGCTTGCTGGGATCACTCAGCACTGCGTGA
GAGACCGAGAGTGAGCCGGTCTAGCTCCCACCTAGTAAAGATGAAGGAACTGCAGGCCTGGGGAGGGCCT
TGACTTCCACATCTATGTGACTCCTCACAACTCCCGTGTTTTGCTGACTCCTCTGCTGGGATCTTACAAA
TGCCAGATGAAAAGTGTCCCTCTCCTTTGGCCCAGGATCCCC
