>Addgene plasmid #71743 | UCP3 promoter EP1 | addgene partial sequence | sequence record 135117 | Luc2-Rev 5'-GCCCTTCTTAATGTTTTTG-3'
CCAACAGTACCGGATTGCCAAGCTTGGCCGCCGAGGCCAGATCTTGATATCTTTTTGCTGCCTATGGAGG
TCCGAGGAGAGAGCTTGCCTGGCAATCTTTTGCTTCAGTTCAGGGAGGAAGCTGCAGGAGAAAGGCCAGG
GGGACAGATGGAGTCTGGGCTGTTTGGCTCTGCCCCATCTCCAGGGACCCACAGCGCTCCGAGGGGGCTT
TACAAAGTGACAAGCCTGAGTACTGTCACACTTAACTTGCCTGAATTTGGTTTATATACTCAGGCCATTT
CTCATTGCTCACATGTGACAATCCCTGTCACCTCTGCACAGATGGCTAGGGGGGAAGGAGACAGGGCCTG
TGGTACCATCACTGAATGGCTTAGAGAGCCGAGGTTCTGGCAGGCAGCAGGCCTGGCTTTGCCTGTGTTC
TCCCAGGGTTTTGATGTTTCCTCACTGATCAAGCCCTCTGAGGTGCTTCGCGCCTCCTTCCCAAACAGGG
GGAACGCTCCTTGTGACTCAAGGAGACACTCGTCTATCCTAGATGAAGCCATATCCCTTAAAGGGATGCC
TGAGTACACACTGCCCCTGAGGTGGGGATTGGACTGAGGGCCTAGCGTAAGGCAAACCCTCTACCACAGA
GATACATCCCAGCGCTCTCTTATATAGCCCTGGCTGTCCTGGAACTCACTTTGTAGACCAGGCTGGCCTT
GAACTCAGAAATCTGCCTGCCTCTGCCTCCCAAGTGCTGGGATTAAAGGCGAGTGCCACCATGCCCGGCT
ATTTATTTTTTTGAGACAAATGATTCATTAAATTTCCCAGGCCAGCCTTGGGAAATCACCCAGCTTCAGG
CTCTCGGATGCTGGGATTGTCTGTCTGCCTGCACTGCCTGGACATACCTTCCTCTGTATAAAAGAGGCAG
AATCCTCCTTGGTGCTGTTGCTCCCGTCTCTGTAAGGTTTCCTGATTGGTGGCCTGCTGGTGGAACCTGG
CCTTAGTACTCTGTTGCCCTCCATTTCCCGATGGGTCTGAGGTCGGTGGACTGAACACATGGACACTTCT
GCTGTCTGAGGTGGTTTATGGCTGCATTGCTTGGCTTGGACCCTCTCAAGTCACTGAGGAGTCTATTCTC
AGCTGAAGAC
