[The description below was written by a language model from this plasmid's Addgene catalogue record.]
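Description:
UCP3 promoter EP1 is a luciferase reporter plasmid built on Promega's pGL4.12[luc2CP] backbone, a promoterless vector designed so that any regulatory DNA cloned upstream of the reporter determines its expression. The backbone is unmodified, is maintained at high copy number in E. coli and is selected with ampicillin. Although the catalogue lists the vector type as bacterial expression, the design is that of a promoter-reporter construct, with bacteria serving mainly as the propagation host. The complete plasmid is about 11.5 kb, of which roughly 4.4 kb is backbone.

The insert is about 7 kb of the mouse Ucp3 (uncoupling protein 3, also called Slc25a9) gene, covering the core promoter, exon 1, intron 1 and part of exon 2. It was placed between the XhoI and EcoRV sites of the multiple cloning region, and both sites are retained. This genomic fragment drives the downstream luc2CP reporter, a codon-optimised firefly luciferase carrying protein destabilising sequences. These shorten the reporter's half-life, so the light signal tracks changes in transcription more closely than a stable luciferase would. Including the first intron along with the promoter lets regulatory elements in that region contribute to reporter output.

The stated use is quantifying UCP3 promoter activity. The associated study examined downregulation of UCP3 in mouse heart under chronic hyperinsulinemia through the SREBP-1 transcription factor. No feature table was provided, so the exact positions of elements within the plasmid are not documented here.
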