Addgene plasmid #71743: UCP3 promoter EP1
Purpose: Contains 7kb of the murine UCP3 gene encompassing the core promoter, exon 1, intron 1, and part of exon 2; used to quantify promoter activity
Depositing lab: Heinrich Taegtmeyer. Depositing organization: University of Texas Health Science Center at Houston. Publication: Chronic Hyperinsulinemia Causes Selective Insulin Resistance and Downregulates Uncoupling Protein 3 Through the Activation of SREBP-1 Transcription Factor in Mouse Heart. Harmancey R, Haight DL, Watts KA, Taegtmeyer H. J Biol Chem. 2015 Nov 10. pii: jbc.M115.673988. 10.1074/jbc.M115.673988 PubMed 26555260.
Backbone
  Vector backbone: pGL4.12[luc2CP]
  Backbone manufacturer: Promega
  Backbone size w/o insert (bp): 4421
  Total vector size (bp): 11467
  Modifications to backbone: None
  Vector type: Bacterial Expression
Growth in bacteria
  Bacterial resistance: Ampicillin, 100 μg/mL
  Growth temperature: 37°C
  Growth strain: DH5alpha
  Copy number: High Copy
Gene/Insert
  Gene/Insert name: Uncoupling Protein 3 promoter (alt names: UCP3 promoter; Slc25a9 promoter)
  Species: M. musculus (mouse)
  Insert size (bp): 7042
  Mutation: Contains 7kb of the murine UCP3 gene encompassing the core promoter, exon 1, intron 1, and part of exon 2
  Entrez Gene: Ucp3 (a.k.a. AI645527, Slc25a9, UCP-3)
  Promoter: UCP3
  Tag / fusion protein: Luciferase
  Cloning method: Restriction Enzyme; 5′ cloning site XhoI (not destroyed); 3′ cloning site EcoRV (not destroyed)
  Sequencing primers: 5′ RV3
Terms and licenses: Academic/Nonprofit Terms; Industry Terms: Not Available to Industry
How to cite: UCP3 promoter EP1 was a gift from Heinrich Taegtmeyer (Addgene plasmid # 71743 ; http://n2t.net/addgene:71743 ; RRID:Addgene_71743)
